>Addgene plasmid #160046 | vYM133_PB-pEF-osTIR1-T2A-iaaH-T2A-mGFPmut3-mAID-iCasp9-T2A-mCh-AID-BlastR | addgene full sequence | sequence record 318474 | Addgene NGS Result
TCCCCGAGCCGGCAGCGTGCGGGGACAGCCCGGGCACGGGGAAGGTGGCACGGGATCGCTTTCCTCTGAA
CGCTTCTCGCTGCTCTTTGAGCCTGCAGACACCTGGGGGGATACGGGGAAAAGGCCTCCACGGCCAGCAC
CTGCGTGACGTACGTGAGGCTCCGGTGCCCGTCAGTGGGCAGAGCGCACATCGCCCACAGTCCCCGAGAA
GTTGGGGGGAGGGGTCGGCAATTGAACCGGTGCCTAGAGAAGGTGGCGCGGGGTAAACTGGGAAAGTGAT
GTCGTGTACTGGCTCCGCCTTTTTCCCGAGGGTGGGGGAGAACCGTATATAAGTGCAGTAGTCGCCGTGA
ACGTTCTTTTTCGCAACGGGTTTGCCGCCAGAACACAGGTAAGTGCCGTGTGTGGTTCCCGCGGGCCTGG
CCTCTTTACGGGTTATGGCCCTTGCGTGCCTTGAATTACTTCCACCTGGCTGCAGTACGTGATTCTTGAT
CCCGAGCTTCGGGTTGGAAGTGGGTGGGAGAGTTCGAGGCCTTGCGCTTAAGGAGCCCCTTCGCCTCGTG
CTTGAGTTGAGGCCTGGCCTGGGCGCTGGGGCCGCCGCGTGCGAATCTGGTGGCACCTTCGCGCCTGTCT
CGCTGCTTTCGATAAGTCTCTAGCCATTTAAAATTTTTGATGACCTGCTGCGACGCTTTTTTTCTGGCAA
GATAGTCTTGTAAATGCGGGCCAAGATCTGCACACTGGTATTTCGGTTTTTGGGGCCGCGGGCGGCGACG
GGGCCCGTGCGTCCCAGCGCACATGTTCGGCGAGGCGGGGCCTGCGAGCGCGGCCACCGAGAATCGGACG
GGGGTAGTCTCAAGCTGGCCGGCCTGCTCTGGTGCCTGGCCTCGCGCCGCCGTGTATCGCCCCGCCCTGG
GCGGCAAGGCTGGCCCGGTCGGCACCAGTTGCGTGAGCGGAAAGATGGCCGCTTCCCGGCCCTGCTGCAG
GGAGCTCAAAATGGAGGACGCGGCGCTCGGGAGAGCGGGCGGGTGAGTCACCCACACAAAGGAAAAGGGC
CTTTCCGTCCTCAGCCGTCGCTTCATGTGACTCCACGGAGTACCGGGCGCCGTCCAGGCACCTCGATTAG
TTCTCGAGCTTTTGGAGTACGTCGTCTTTAGGTTGGGGGGAGGGGTTTTATGCGATGGAGTTTCCCCACA
CTGAGTGGGTGGAGACTGAAGTTAGGCCAGCTTGGCACTTGATGTAATTCTCCTTGGAATTTGCCCTTTT
TGAGTTTGGATCTTGGTTCATTCTCAAGCCTCAGACAGTGGTTCAAAGTTTTTTTCTTCCATTTCAGGTG
TCGTGAACCTTCACGCAGGTGGGCCACCATGACATACTTTCCTGAAGAGGTCGTCGAACACATTTTTAGC
TTCCTGCCTGCACAGAGAGATAGAAACACAGTGAGCCTGGTCTGCAAAGTGTGGTACGAGATCGAACGCC
TGAGCCGGAGAGGAGTGTTCGTCGGCAACTGCTATGCTGTGAGAGCAGGCAGGGTCGCCGCTAGGTTTCC
AAATGTGCGCGCACTGACCGTCAAGGGGAAACCCCACTTCGCCGACTTTAACCTGGTGCCCCCTGATTGG
GGAGGATACGCCGGCCCTTGGATCGAGGCAGCCGCTCGCGGCTGTCATGGACTGGAGGAACTGCGCATGA
AGCGAATGGTGGTCTCTGACGAAAGTCTGGAGCTGCTGGCTCGGAGCTTCCCTAGGTTTCGCGCACTGGT
GCTGATTTCTTGCGAAGGCTTCAGCACCGATGGACTGGCAGCCGTGGCCTCCCACTGTAAGCTGCTGCGG
GAGCTGGACCTCCAGGAGAATGAAGTGGAGGATAGAGGCCCCAGATGGCTGTCTTGCTTCCCAGACTCAT
GTACCAGCCTGGTGTCCCTGAACTTTGCCTGCATCAAAGGCGAAGTGAATGCTGGGTCCCTGGAGCGGCT
GGTCTCAAGAAGCCCCAACCTGAGGTCTCTGCGGCTGAACCGGAGCGTGAGCGTGGACACTCTGGCTAAG
ATTCTGCTGAGAACCCCTAACCTGGAGGATCTGGGAACCGGCAATCTGACAGACGATTTCCAGACAGAAT
CCTACTTTAAACTGACTTCTGCCCTGGAGAAGTGTAAAATGCTGAGGAGTCTGTCAGGATTCTGGGATGC
TTCACCCGTGTGCCTGAGCTTTATCTACCCTCTGTGTGCACAGCTGACAGGCCTGAACCTGAGCTATGCA
CCAACCCTGGACGCCAGTGATCTGACAAAGATGATCTCACGCTGCGTGAAACTCCAGCGACTGTGGGTGC
TGGACTGTATTTCCGATAAGGGGCTCCAGGTGGTCGCCAGCTCCTGCAAGGACCTCCAGGAGCTGAGAGT
GTTCCCATCTGATTTTTACGTGGCCGGATATAGTGCTGTCACTGAGGAAGGCCTGGTGGCAGTCTCACTG
GGATGCCCAAAGCTGAACAGCCTGCTGTATTTCTGTCATCAGATGACTAATGCTGCACTGGTGACCGTCG
CCAAGAACTGCCCTAATTTCACCCGATTTCGGCTGTGTATTCTGGAACCAGGCAAACCCGACGTGGTCAC
ATCCCAGCCACTGGATGAAGGGTTTGGAGCTATCGTGAGAGAGTGCAAGGGACTCCAGAGGCTGAGCATT
TCCGGCCTGCTGACAGACAAAGTGTTCATGTACATCGGCAAGTATGCTAAGCAGCTGGAGATGCTGAGCA
TTGCATTTGCCGGAGACTCCGATAAGGGCATGATGCACGTGATGAACGGGTGTAAGAATCTGCGAAAACT
GGAAATCCGGGACAGCCCTTTCGGGGATGCCGCTCTGCTGGGAAACTTTGCCAGATACGAGACAATGAGG
AGCCTGTGGATGTCTAGTTGCAATGTGACTCTGAAGGGCTGTCAGGTCCTGGCTAGTAAAATGCCTATGC
TGAACGTGGAAGTCATTAATGAGCGGGACGGGTCTAACGAAATGGAGGAAAATCATGGCGACCTGCCAAA
GGTGGAGAAACTGTATGTGTATCGGACCACCGCAGGGGCAAGAGATGATGCTCCCAACTTTGTGAAGATT
CTGGAGGGCAGGGGGAGCCTCCTAACTTGCGGAGACGTCGAGGAGAATCCTGGCCCAGGTGGAGTAGCCA
TCACGTCACTGGCCCAATCTTTGGAGCATCTTAAACGAAAAGACTATTCTTGTCTTGAATTGGTTGAGAC
ACTTATTGCCAGATGCGAGGCCGCGAAAAGTCTTAATGCTCTTCTCGCAACGGATTGGGACGGGTTGAGG
AGATCCGCTAAGAAGATAGACCGGCATGGAAATGCTGGGGTTGGACTCTGTGGGATACCGCTGTGTTTCA
AGGCAAACATCGCCACGGGTGTGTTCCCCACGAGTGCGGCCACGCCAGCCTTGATTAACCACCTTCCTAA
AATCCCATCCCGCGTAGCAGAAAGGCTGTTTTCCGCAGGCGCTCTTCCAGGGGCTTCCGGAAATATGCAC
GAGCTTAGTTTTGGCATTACTAGCAACAACTATGCTACTGGGGCCGTGCGCAACCCATGGAACCCAGACC
TCATTCCGGGTGGGAGTTCTGGCGGTGTCGCCGCCGCGGTAGCGTCACGCTTGATGCTGGGGGGAATCGG
AACCGACACAGGGGCCAGCGTAAGGTTGCCAGCAGCCCTGTGTGGCGTCGTAGGCTTCCGACCTACACTC
GGACGCTACCCGGGCGACCGCATTATCCCTGTTAGTCCCACTCGCGATACTCCTGGTATTATCGCTCAAT
GTGTGGCTGACGTCGTCATCCTGGATCGGATCATAAGTGGTACACCAGAACGAATCCCACCGGTTCCGCT
TAAAGGCCTCCGGATTGGGCTGCCCACGACCTATTTTTATGATGACCTCGATGCCGATGTCGCCTTGGCG
GCGGAGACTACGATTAGACTTCTTGCGAACAAAGGGGTCACGTTTGTTGAGGCTAACATACCGCACTTGG
ACGAGTTGAATAAAGGGGCGTCTTTTCCCGTGGCACTGTATGAATTTCCGCACGCTCTTAAACAGTACCT
GGACGATTTCGTTAAAACGGTTAGCTTTTCAGATGTAATAAAGGGCATCCGATCACCAGATGTGGCTAAT
ATAGCTAATGCCCAAATTGACGGTCATCAAATTTCCAAAGCCGAGTATGAACTCGCCCGCCACAGCTTTC
GGCCAAGACTTCAGGCGACATATCGAAATTACTTTAAGCTTAATCGCTTGGATGCGATACTTTTCCCCAC
CGCCCCTCTGGTAGCCAGACCGATTGGTCAAGACTCTTCAGTTATACACAATGGAACTATGCTTGATACA
TTTAAGATATATGTACGGAACGTAGACCCAAGCTCAAATGCAGGGCTCCCGGGCTTGTCAATTCCAGTTT
GCCTTACGCCGGACCGGCTTCCAGTGGGGATGGAAATAGATGGACTTGCGGACTCTGACCAACGCCTTCT
CGCTATAGGCGGTGCCCTGGAAGAAGCGATTGGGTTTAGATATTTCGCTGGACTTCCGAACACCGAGGGA
CGCGGATCACTGCTTACTTGCGGGGATGTGGAGGAGAATCCCGGTCCCATGGCTAGCAAAGGTGAGGAGC
TTTTTACTGGTGTCGTTCCCATCCTCGTAGAACTGGACGGAGATGTCAACGGCCATAAGTTTTCAGTTTC
CGGTGAAGGCGAGGGTGACGCAACATACGGTAAGCTGACACTGAAATTCATTTGTACAACCGGGAAACTC
CCCGTCCCCTGGCCCACCCTGGTTACCACCTTCGGTTATGGAGTACAGTGCTTTGCTAGATATCCTGATC
ACATGAAGCAACATGATTTCTTTAAAAGCGCCATGCCAGAGGGCTATGTGCAAGAGAGGACTATATTCTT
TAAAGACGACGGAAACTATAAAACTAGAGCAGAGGTAAAGTTTGAGGGGGATACACTTGTAAATCGGATA
GAACTGAAGGGGATCGACTTTAAAGAGGATGGAAATATTCTCGGTCACAAACTGGAATATAACTACAACT
CCCACAATGTCTATATCATGGCTGACAAGCAGAAAAACGGGATTAAAGTGAACTTCAAGATCCGCCACAA
CATCGAAGACGGCAGTGTGCAACTTGCAGACCACTACCAACAAAACACACCTATTGGCGACGGTCCAGTT
TTGCTGCCCGACAATCATTATCTTTCTACTCAAAGCAAACTTTCAAAAGACCCCAATGAAAAGCGGGACC
ACATGGTTCTTCTGGAATTTGTAACCGCTGCCGGGATAACACATGGAATGGATGAGTTGTACAAGGGATC
CGGTGCAGGCGCCAAGGAGAAGAGTGCTTGTCCTAAAGATCCAGCCAAACCTCCGGCCAAGGCACAAGTT
GTGGGATGGCCACCGGTGAGATCATACCGGAAGAACGTGATGGTTTCCTGCCAAAAATCAAGCGGTGGCC
CGGAGGCGGCGGCGTTCGTGAAGGTATCAATGGACGGAGCACCGTACTTGAGGAAAATCGATTTGAGGAT
GTATAAAGGTGGATCCGGACTCGAGGGAGTGCAGGTGGAGACTATCTCCCCAGGAGACGGGCGCACCTTC
CCCAAGCGCGGCCAGACCTGCGTGGTGCACTACACCGGGATGCTTGAAGATGGAAAGAAAGTTGATTCCT
CCCGGGACAGAAACAAGCCCTTTAAGTTTATGCTAGGCAAGCAGGAGGTGATCCGAGGCTGGGAAGAAGG
GGTTGCCCAGATGAGTGTGGGTCAGAGAGCCAAACTGACTATATCTCCAGATTATGCCTATGGTGCCACT
GGGCACCCAGGCATCATCCCACCACATGCCACTCTCGTCTTCGATGTGGAGCTTCTAAAACTGGAATCTG
GCGGTGGATCCGGAGTCGACGGATTTGGTGATGTCGGTGCTCTTGAGAGTTTGAGGGGAAATGCAGATTT
GGCTTACATCCTGAGCATGGAGCCCTGTGGCCACTGCCTCATTATCAACAATGTGAACTTCTGCCGTGAG
TCCGGGCTCCGCACCCGCACTGGCTCCAACATCGACTGTGAGAAGTTGCGGCGTCGCTTCTCCTCGCTGC
ATTTCATGGTGGAGGTGAAGGGCGACCTGACTGCCAAGAAAATGGTGCTGGCTTTGCTGGAGCTGGCGCG
GCAGGACCACGGTGCTCTGGACTGCTGCGTGGTGGTCATTCTCTCTCACGGCTGTCAGGCCAGCCACCTG
CAGTTCCCAGGGGCTGTCTACGGCACAGATGGATGCCCTGTGTCGGTCGAGAAGATTGTGAACATCTTCA
ATGGGACCAGCTGCCCCAGCCTGGGAGGGAAGCCCAAGCTCTTTTTCATCCAGGCCTGTGGTGGGGAGCA
GAAAGACCATGGGTTTGAGGTGGCCTCCACTTCCCCTGAAGACGAGTCCCCTGGCAGTAACCCCGAGCCA
GATGCCACCCCGTTCCAGGAAGGTTTGAGGACCTTCGACCAGCTGGACGCCATATCTAGTTTGCCCACAC
CCAGTGACATCTTTGTGTCCTACTCTACTTTCCCAGGTTTTGTTTCCTGGAGGGACCCCAAGAGTGGCTC
CTGGTACGTTGAGACCCTGGACGACATCTTTGAGCAGTGGGCTCACTCTGAAGACCTGCAGTCCCTCCTG
CTTAGGGTCGCTAATGCTGTTTCGGTGAAAGGGATTTATAAACAGATGCCTGGTTGCTTTAATTTCCTCC
GGAAAAAACTTTTCTTTAAAACATCAGTCGACTATCCGTACGACGTACCAGACTACGCACTCGACGAGGG
AAGGGGCTCCTTGCTTACTTGCGGAGACGTCGAGGAGAATCCTGGCCCAGTGAGCAAGGGCGAGGAGGAT
AACATGGCCATCATCAAGGAGTTCATGCGCTTCAAGGTGCACATGGAGGGCTCCGTGAACGGCCACGAGT
TCGAGATCGAGGGCGAGGGCGAGGGCCGCCCCTACGAGGGCACCCAGACCGCCAAGCTGAAGGTGACCAA
GGGTGGCCCCCTGCCCTTCGCCTGGGACATCCTGTCCCCTCAGTTCATGTACGGCTCCAAGGCCTACGTG
AAGCACCCCGCCGACATTCCCGACTACTTGAAGCTGTCCTTCCCCGAGGGCTTCAAGTGGGAGCGCGTGA
TGAACTTCGAGGACGGCGGCGTGGTGACCGTGACCCAGGACTCCTCCCTGCAGGACGGCGAGTTCATCTA
CAAGGTGAAGCTGCGCGGCACCAACTTCCCCTCCGACGGCCCCGTAATGCAGAAGAAGACCATGGGCTGG
GAGGCCTCCTCCGAGCGGATGTACCCCGAGGACGGCGCCCTGAAGGGCGAGATCAAGCAGAGGCTGAAGC
TGAAGGACGGCGGCCACTACGACGCTGAGGTCAAGACCACCTACAAGGCCAAGAAGCCCGTGCAGCTGCC
CGGCGCCTACAACGTCAACATCAAGTTGGACATCACCTCCCACAACGAGGACTACACCATCGTGGAACAG
TACGAACGCGCCGAGGGCCGCCACTCCACCGGCGGCATGGACGAGCTGTACAAGTCTGGATCCGGTGCAG
GCGCCAAGGAGAAGAGTGCTTGTCCTAAAGATCCAGCCAAACCTCCGGCCAAGGCACAAGTTGTGGGATG
GCCACCGGTGAGATCATACCGGAAGAACGTGATGGTTTCCTGCCAAAAATCAAGCGGTGGCCCGGAGGCG
GCGGCGTTCGTGAAGGTATCAATGGACGGAGCACCGTACTTGAGGAAAATCGATTTGAGGATGTATAAAG
GAGGATCCGGTGACTATAAGGACGATGACGACAAGGGTGGTGGAGGGTCCATGGCCAAGCCTTTGTCTCA
AGAAGAATCCACCCTCATTGAAAGAGCAACGGCTACAATCAACAGCATCCCCATCTCTGAAGATTACAGC
GTCGCCAGCGCAGCTCTCTCTAGCGACGGCCGCATCTTCACTGGTGTCAATGTATATCATTTTACTGGGG
GACCTTGTGCAGAACTCGTGGTGCTGGGCACTGCTGCTGCTGCGGCAGCTGGCAACCTGACTTGTATCGT
CGCGATCGGAAATGAGAACAGGGGCATCTTGAGCCCCTGCGGACGGTGCCGACAGGTGCTTCTCGATCTG
CATCCTGGGATCAAAGCCATAGTGAAGGACAGTGATGGACAGCCGACGGCAGTTGGGATTCGTGAATTGC
TGCCCTCTGGTTATGTGTGGGAGGGCTGACAACTTGTTTATTGCAGCTTATAATGGTTACAAATAAAGCA
ATAGCATCACAAATTTCACAAATAAAGCATTTTTTTCACTGCATTCTAGTTGTGGTTTGTCCAAACTCAT
CAATGTATCTTAGGCCCATTGGTATGGCTTTTTCCCCGTATCCCCCCAGGTGTCTGCAGGCTCAAAGAGC
AGCGAGAAGCGTTCAGAGGAAAGCGATCCCGTGCCACCTTCCCCGTGCCCGGGCTGTCCCCGCACGCTGC
CGGCTCGGGGATGCGGGGGGAGCGCCGGACCGGAGCGGAGCCCCGGGCGGCTCGCTGCTGCCCCCTAGCG
GGGGAGGGACGTAATTACATCCCTGGGGGCTTTGGGGGGGGGCTGTCCCTGATATCTATAACAAGAAAAT
ATATATATAATAAGTTATCACGTAAGTAGAACATGAAATAACAATATAATTATCGTATGAGTTAAATCTT
AAAAGTCACGTAAAAGATAATCATGCGTCATTTTGACTCACGCGGTCGTTATAGTTCAAAATCAGTGACA
CTTACCGCATTGACAAGCACGCCTCACGGGAGCTCCAAGCGGCGACTGAGATGTCCTAAATGCACAGCGA
CGGATTCGCGCTATTTAGAAAGAGAGAGCAATATTTCAAGAATGCATGCGTCAATTTTACGCAGACTATC
TTTCTAGGGTTAATCTAGCTGCATCAGGATCATATCGTCGGGTCTTTTTTCCGGCTCAGTCATCGCCCAA
GCTGGCGCTATCTGGGCATCGGGGAGGAAGAAGCCCGTGCCTTTTCCCGCGAGGTTGAAGCGGCATGGAA
AGAGTTTGCCGAGGATGACTGCTGCTGCATTGACGTTGAGCGAAAACGCACGTTTACCATGATGATTCGG
GAAGGTGTGGCCATGCACGCCTTTAACGGTGAACTGTTCGTTCAGGCCACCTGGGATACCAGTTCGTCGC
GGCTTTTCCGGACACAGTTCCGGATGGTCAGCCCGAAGCGCATCAGCAACCCGAACAATACCGGCGACAG
CCGGAACTGCCGTGCCGGTGTGCAGATTAATGACAGCGGTGCGGCGCTGGGATATTACGTCAGCGAGGAC
GGGTATCCTGGCTGGATGCCGCAGAAATGGACATGGATACCCCGTGAGTTACCCGGCGGGCGCGCTTGGC
GTAATCATGGTCATAGCTGTTTCCTGTGTGAAATTGTTATCCGCTCACAATTCCACACAACATACGAGCC
GGAAGCATAAAGTGTAAAGCCTGGGGTGCCTAATGAGTGAGCTAACTCACATTAATTGCGTTGCGCTCAC
TGCCCGCTTTCCAGTCGGGAAACCTGTCGTGCCAGCTGCATTAATGAATCGGCCAACGCGCGGGGAGAGG
CGGTTTGCGTATTGGGCGCTCTTCCGCTTCCTCGCTCACTGACTCGCTGCGCTCGGTCGTTCGGCTGCGG
CGAGCGGTATCAGCTCACTCAAAGGCGGTAATACGGTTATCCACAGAATCAGGGGATAACGCAGGAAAGA
ACATGTGAGCAAAAGGCCAGCAAAAGGCCAGGAACCGTAAAAAGGCCGCGTTGCTGGCGTTTTTCCATAG
GCTCCGCCCCCCTGACGAGCATCACAAAAATCGACGCTCAAGTCAGAGGTGGCGAAACCCGACAGGACTA
TAAAGATACCAGGCGTTTCCCCCTGGAAGCTCCCTCGTGCGCTCTCCTGTTCCGACCCTGCCGCTTACCG
GATACCTGTCCGCCTTTCTCCCTTCGGGAAGCGTGGCGCTTTCTCATAGCTCACGCTGTAGGTATCTCAG
TTCGGTGTAGGTCGTTCGCTCCAAGCTGGGCTGTGTGCACGAACCCCCCGTTCAGCCCGACCGCTGCGCC
TTATCCGGTAACTATCGTCTTGAGTCCAACCCGGTAAGACACGACTTATCGCCACTGGCAGCAGCCACTG
GTAACAGGATTAGCAGAGCGAGGTATGTAGGCGGTGCTACAGAGTTCTTGAAGTGGTGGCCTAACTACGG
CTACACTAGAAGAACAGTATTTGGTATCTGCGCTCTGCTGAAGCCAGTTACCTTCGGAAAAAGAGTTGGT
AGCTCTTGATCCGGCAAACAAACCACCGCTGGTAGCGGTGGTTTTTTTGTTTGCAAGCAGCAGATTACGC
GCAGAAAAAAAGGATCTCAAGAAGATCCTTTGATCTTTTCTACGGGGTCTGACGCTCAGTGGAACGAAAA
CTCACGTTAAGGGATTTTGGTCATGAGATTATCAAAAAGGATCTTCACCTAGATCCTTTTAAATTAAAAA
TGAAGTTTTAAATCAATCTAAAGTATATATGAGTAAACTTGGTCTGACAGTTACCAATGCTTAATCAGTG
AGGCACCTATCTCAGCGATCTGTCTATTTCGTTCATCCATAGTTGCCTGACTCCCCGTCGTGTAGATAAC
TACGATACGGGAGGGCTTACCATCTGGCCCCAGTGCTGCAATGATACCGCGAGATCCACGCTCACCGGCT
CCAGATTTATCAGCAATAAACCAGCCAGCCGGAAGGGCCGAGCGCAGAAGTGGTCCTGCAACTTTATCCG
CCTCCATCCAGTCTATTAATTGTTGCCGGGAAGCTAGAGTAAGTAGTTCGCCAGTTAATAGTTTGCGCAA
CGTTGTTGCCATTGCTACAGGCATCGTGGTGTCACGCTCGTCGTTTGGTATGGCTTCATTCAGCTCCGGT
TCCCAACGATCAAGGCGAGTTACATGATCCCCCATGTTGTGCAAAAAAGCGGTTAGCTCCTTCGGTCCTC
CGATCGTTGTCAGAAGTAAGTTGGCCGCAGTGTTATCACTCATGGTTATGGCAGCACTGCATAATTCTCT
TACTGTCATGCCATCCGTAAGATGCTTTTCTGTGACTGGTGAGTACTCAACCAAGTCATTCTGAGAATAG
TGTATGCGGCGACCGAGTTGCTCTTGCCCGGCGTCAATACGGGATAATACCGCGCCACATAGCAGAACTT
TAAAAGTGCTCATCATTGGAAAACGTTCTTCGGGGCGAAAACTCTCAAGGATCTTACCGCTGTTGAGATC
CAGTTCGATGTAACCCACTCGTGCACCCAACTGATCTTCAGCATCTTTTACTTTCACCAGCGTTTCTGGG
TGAGCAAAAACAGGAAGGCAAAATGCCGCAAAAAAGGGAATAAGGGCGACACGGAAATGTTGAATACTCA
TACTCTTCCTTTTTCAATATTATTGAAGCATTTATCAGGGTTATTGTCTCATGAGCGGATACATATTTGA
ATGTATTTAGAAAAATAAACAAATAGGGGTTCCGCGCACATTTCCCCGAAAAGTGCCACCTAAATTGTAA
GCGTTAATATTTTGTTAAAATTCGCGTTAAATTTTTGTTAAATCAGCTCATTTTTTAACCAATAGGCCGA
AATCGGCAAAATCCCTTATAAATCAAAAGAATAGACCGAGATAGGGT
[37 nt withheld, positions 11668-11704]
AAAGAACGTGGACTCCAACGTCAAAGG
[49 nt withheld, positions 11732-11780]
T
[91 nt withheld, positions 11782-11872]
G
[124 nt withheld, positions 11874-11997]
CCCATTCGCCATTCAGGCTGCGCAACTGTTGGGAAGGGCGATCGGTGCGGGCCTCTTCGCTATTACGCCA
GCTGGCGAAAGGGGGATGTGCTGCAAGGCGATTAAGTTGGGTAACGCCAGGGTTTTCCCAGTCACGACGT
TGTAAAACGACGGCCAGTGAGCGCGCCTCGTTCATTCACGTTTTTGAACCCGTGGAGGACGGGCAGACTC
GCGGTGCAAATGTGTTTTACAGCGTGATGGAGCAGATGAAGATGCTCGACACGCTGCAGAACACGCAGCT
AGATTAACCCTAGAAAGATAATCATATTGTGACGTACGTTAAAGATAATCATGTGTAAAATTGACGCATG
TGTTTTATCGGTCTGTATATCGAGGTTTATTTATTAATTTGAATAGATATTAAGTTTTATTATATTTACA
CTTACATACTAATAATAAATTCAACAAACAATTTATTTATGTTTATTTATTTATTAAAAAAAACAAAAAC
TCAAAATTTCTTCTATAAAGTAACAAAACTTTTATGAGGGACAGCCCCCCCCCAAAGCCCCCAGGGATGT
AATTACGTCCCTCCCCCGCTAGGGGGCAGCAGCGAGCCGCCCGGGGCTCCGCTCCGGTCCGGCGCTCCCC
CCGCA
Features (pLannotate 1.2.2; 23 found; start..end, strand, type, name):
    158..1336    +  promoter       EF-1α promoter: strong constitutive promoter for human elongation factor EF-1α
   1359..3083    +  CDS            TIR1B_ORYSJ: Experimental evidence at transcript level: Swiss-Prot protein existence level 2. From Oryza sativa subsp. japonica (Rice).
   3144..4541    +  CDS            tms2: HYIN_AGRT4 - Also known as iaaH. Protein inferred from homology: Swiss-Prot protein existence level 3. Hydrolyzes indole-3-acetamide (IAM) into indole-3-acetic acid (IAA). From Agrobacterium tumefaciens (strain Ach5).
   4599..5315    +  CDS            yEGFP: yEGFP is a fluorescent protein published in 1997.
   5334..5537    +  CDS            mini-AID: minimal degron from the auxin-responsive IAA17 protein of Arabidopsis thaliana (Kubota et al., 2013) acts as an auxin-inducible degron (AID) in the presence of TIR1
   5556..5876    +  CDS            DmrB: F36V mutant of FK506-binding protein FKBP12 binds synthetic ligands that do not bind wild-type FKBP
   5886..6746    +  CDS            CASP9 (fragment): CASP9_HUMAN - Also known as MCH6. Experimental evidence at protein level: Swiss-Prot protein existence level 1. Isoform 2 lacks activity is an dominant-negative inhibitor of caspase-9. From Homo sapiens (Human).
   6840..7544    +  CDS            mCherry: mCherry is a basic (constitutively fluorescent) red fluorescent protein published in 2004, derived from Discosoma sp.. It is reported to be a very rapidly-maturing monomer with low acid sensitivity.
   7566..7769    +  CDS            mini-AID: minimal degron from the auxin-responsive IAA17 protein of Arabidopsis thaliana (Kubota et al., 2013) acts as an auxin-inducible degron (AID) in the presence of TIR1
   7782..7806    +  CDS            3xFLAG (fragment): three tandem FLAG® epitope tags
   7821..8217    +  CDS            BSD (fragment): blasticidin S deaminase; Aspergillus terreus BSD; confers resistance to blasticidin
   8221..8342    +  polyA_signal   SV40 poly(A) signal: SV40 polyadenylation signal
   8909..9376    +  CDS            B (fragment): PORTL_LAMBD - Experimental evidence at protein level: Swiss-Prot protein existence level 1. Forms the portal vertex of the capsid (PubMed:6228056, PubMed:6232391). This portal plays critical roles in head assembly, genome packaging, neck/tail attachment, and genome ejection (Probable). The portal protein multimerizes as a single ring-shaped homododecamer arranged around a central channel (PubMed:6232391). Binds to the terminase subunits to form the packaging machine (PubMed:7799432). From Escherichia phage lambda (Bacteriophage lambda).
   9412..9434    -  protein_bind   lac operator (fragment): The lac repressor binds to the lac operator to inhibit transcription in E. coli. This inhibition can be relieved by adding lactose or isopropyl-β-D-thiogalactopyranoside (IPTG). lac repressor encoded by lacI
   9438..9468    -  promoter       lac promoter: promoter for the E. coli lac operon
   9483..9504    -  protein_bind   CAP binding site: CAP binding activates transcription in the presence of cAMP. E. coli catabolite activator protein
   9517..9609    -  CDS            lacI (fragment): lac repressor; lacI; The lac repressor binds to the lac operator to inhibit transcription in E. coli. This inhibition can be relieved by adding lactose or isopropyl-β-D-thiogalactopyranoside (IPTG).
   9792..10380   -  rep_origin     ori: high-copy-number ColE1/pMB1/pBR322/pUC origin of replication
  10551..11411   -  CDS            AmpR: β-lactamase; bla; confers resistance to ampicillin, carbenicillin, and related antibiotics
  11412..11516   -  promoter       AmpR promoter: bla
  11569..11997   -  rep_origin     f1 ori (sequence partly withheld): f1 bacteriophage origin of replication; arrow indicates direction of (+) strand synthesis
  12002..12157   -  CDS            lacZα (fragment): LacZα fragment of β-galactosidase; lacZ fragment
  12159..12278   +  CDS            B (fragment): PORTL_LAMBD - Experimental evidence at protein level: Swiss-Prot protein existence level 1. Forms the portal vertex of the capsid (PubMed:6228056, PubMed:6232391). This portal plays critical roles in head assembly, genome packaging, neck/tail attachment, and genome ejection (Probable). The portal protein multimerizes as a single ring-shaped homododecamer arranged around a central channel (PubMed:6232391). Binds to the terminase subunits to form the packaging machine (PubMed:7799432). From Escherichia phage lambda (Bacteriophage lambda).
