[The description below was written by a language model from this plasmid's Addgene catalogue record and pLannotate feature annotations shown in this document.]
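Description:
vYM133_PB-pEF-osTIR1-T2A-iaaH-T2A-mGFPmut3-mAID-iCasp9-T2A-mCh-AID-BlastR is a 12.6 kb PiggyBac transposon plasmid for mammalian expression, intended for stable genomic integration of a synthetic "paradoxical" population-control circuit. It is maintained in E. coli through a high-copy ColE1/pUC origin with ampicillin resistance, and the backbone also carries an f1 origin and lac/lacZα remnants. The PiggyBac terminal repeats are not annotated in the feature table. The short hits to the lambda portal protein flanking the cassette are probably incidental matches. The catalogue lists hygromycin as the mammalian selectable marker, but no hygromycin resistance gene appears among the annotated features. The only mammalian drug marker detected is the blasticidin deaminase within the circuit itself.

The payload is a single EF-1α promoter-driven open reading frame, terminated by an SV40 poly(A) signal and divided by T2A peptides into four proteins. Rice osTIR1 is the auxin-receptor F-box protein that directs AID-tagged proteins to degradation when auxin is present. iaaH, annotated as Agrobacterium tms2, hydrolyses indole-3-acetamide into the auxin indole-3-acetic acid, which allows cells to produce the signal themselves. The third product is a GFP variant (mGFPmut3) fused to a mini-AID degron and iCasp9, which consists of an FKBP F36V dimerisation domain joined to a human caspase-9 fragment and acts as a ligand-inducible killing switch. The fourth is mCherry fused to mini-AID, a partial FLAG tag and blasticidin S deaminase. Auxin therefore destabilises both a death-promoting and a survival-promoting protein, so the same signal has opposing effects on cell fate. The two fluorescent fusions report the level of each arm.
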