Addgene plasmid #160046: vYM133_PB-pEF-osTIR1-T2A-iaaH-T2A-mGFPmut3-mAID-iCasp9-T2A-mCh-AID-BlastR
Purpose: For expressing the full paradoxical circuit
Depositing lab: Michael Elowitz. Depositing organization: California Institute of Technology. Publication: Synthetic mammalian signaling circuits for robust cell population control. Ma Y, Budde MW, Mayalu MN, Zhu J, Lu AC, Murray RM, Elowitz MB. Cell. 2022 Mar 17;185(6):967-979.e12. doi: 10.1016/j.cell.2022.01.026. Epub 2022 Mar 1. PubMed 35235768.
Backbone
  Vector backbone: PiggyBac
  Backbone manufacturer: SYSTEM BIOSCIENCES
  Vector type: Mammalian Expression, Synthetic Biology
  Selectable markers: Hygromycin
Growth in bacteria
  Bacterial resistance: Ampicillin, 100 μg/mL
  Growth temperature: 30°C
  Growth strain: DH5alpha
  Copy number: High Copy
Gene/Insert 1
  Gene/Insert name: osTIR1
  Species: Oryza Sativa (Asian rice)
  Insert size (bp): 1725
  Promoter: pEF1s
  Cloning method: Gibson Cloning
  Sequencing primers: 5′ ATGACATACTTTCCTGAAGAGGTCGTC; 3′ CAGAATCTTCACAAAGTTGGGAGC
Gene/Insert 2
  Gene/Insert name: iaaH
  Insert size (bp): 1401
  Promoter: no promoter, T2A is used
  Cloning method: Gibson Cloning
  Sequencing primers: 5′ cttggtaccgagctcggatccaactcgaggccaccatgGTAGCCATCACGTCACTGGCCC; 3′ CCACATCCCCGCAAGTAAGCAGTGATCCGCGTCCCTCggtGTTCGGAAGTCCAGCGAAAT
Gene/Insert 3
  Gene/Insert name: iCasp9
  Species: H. sapiens (human)
  Insert size (bp): 1236
  Promoter: no promoter, T2A is used
  Tag / fusion protein: mGFPmut3 (N terminal on insert); mAID (N terminal on insert)
  Cloning method: Gibson Cloning
  Sequencing primers: 5′ atggctagcaaaggtGAGGAG; 3′ gtcgagtgcgtagtctggtacgtcgtacggatag
Gene/Insert 4
  Gene/Insert name: BlastR (alt name: BSD)
  Species: Synthetic; Aspergillus terreus
  Insert size (bp): 396
  Promoter: no promoter, T2A is used
  Tag / fusion protein: mCherry (N terminal on insert); mAID (N terminal on insert)
  Cloning method: Gibson Cloning
  Sequencing primers: 5′ gtgagcaagggcgaggagg; 3′ taagctgcaataaacaagttgTCAgccctcccacacataacca
Terms and licenses: Academic/Nonprofit Terms; Industry Terms: Not Available to Industry
Depositor comments: osTIR1 is cloned from #72834 mAID is cloned from #72827 iCasp9 is cloned from #15567
How to cite: vYM133_PB-pEF-osTIR1-T2A-iaaH-T2A-mGFPmut3-mAID-iCasp9-T2A-mCh-AID-BlastR was a gift from Michael Elowitz (Addgene plasmid # 160046 ; http://n2t.net/addgene:160046 ; RRID:Addgene_160046)
